>Addgene plasmid #156525 | pD649-HAsp-CD28-Fc(DAPA)-AviTag-6xHis | addgene full sequence | sequence record 368599 | Addgene NGS Result
GCCATGGGGCGGAGAATGGGCGGAACTGGGCGGAGTTAGGGGCGGGATGGGCGGAGTTAGGGGCGGGACT
ATGGTTGCTGACTAATTGAGATGCATGCTTTGCATACTTCTGCCTGCTGGGGAGCCTGGGGACTTTCCAC
ACCTGGTTGCTGACTAATTGAGATGCATGCTTTGCATACTTCTGCCTGCTGGGGAGCCTGGGGACTTTCC
ACACCCTAACTGACACACATTCCACAGAATTAATTCGCGTTAAATTTTTGTTAAATCAGCTCATTTTTTA
ACCAATAGGCCGAAATCGGCAAAATCCCTTATAAATCAAAAGAATAGACCGAGATAGGGTTGAGTGTTGT
GATGCAATTTCCTCATTTTATTAGGAAAGGACAGTGGGAGTGGCACCTTCCAGGGTCAAGGAAGGCACGG
GGGAGGGGCAAACAACAGATGGCTGGCAACTAGAAGGCACAGTCGAGGCTGATTTTCTCTATCTATTTAT
TTTACTACTCAAGACTATCTTGCAAAGTAGAAGAACCCTGTCTGCAGTATGACGACCGTGTATACCCGAT
TGGCTTACCGGGTAACGCGTTGTGCCAGTGACTACAGGCCGGCCTTAGTGGTGATGGTGGTGGTGTTCAT
GCCACTCAATCTTCTGAGCCTCGAAAATATCATTAAGACCGCTGCCGCCGGGGCTCAGGCTCAGGGACTT
CTGGGTGTAGTGGTTGTGCAGGGCCTCGTGCATCACGCTGCAGCTGAACACGTTGCCCTGCTGCCACCTG
GACTTGTCCACGGTCAGCTTGCTGTACAGGAAGAAGCTGCCGTCGCTGTCCAGCACTGGGGGGGTGGTCT
TGTAGTTGTTCTCGGGCTGGCCGTTGCTCTCCCACTCCACGGCGATATCGCTGGGGTAGAAGCCCTTCAC
CAGACAGGTCAGGGACACCTGGTTCTTGGTCATCTCCTCCCGGCTGGGGGGCAGGGTGTACACCTGGGGC
TCCCGTGGCTGGCCCTTGGCCTTGCTGATTGTCTTTTCGATTGGGGCAGCCAGGGCCTTGTTGGAGACTT
TGCACTTGTATTCTTTGCCGTTCAGCCAGTCCTGGTGCAGCACGGTCAGCACGGACACCACCCTGTAGGT
GCTGTTGTACTGCTCCTCTCTGGGCTTGGTCTTGGCGTTGTGCACCTCCACGCCGTCCACGTACCAGTTG
AACTTCACCTCTGGGTCCTCGTGGGACACGGCCACCACCACGCAGGTCACCTCGGGGGTCCTGCTGATCA
TCAGGGTGTCCTTGGGCTTGGGGGGGAACAGGAACACGGAAGGCCCTCCCAGCAGTTCTGGAGCTGGGCA
GGGGGGGCAGGTGTGGGTCTTGTCGCCGCCCGGCGCGCCAGGCTTGCTAGGTCCAGGGAACAGTGGAGAA
GGACACAGGTGCTTGCCCTTCACGTGGATGATGGTGCCGTTGGACTTCTCGTTGTCCAGGTAAGGAGGAG
GGTACATCACTTCGATCTTGCAGAAGTAGATATCGGTCTGGTTCACGTACAGGTTTTGCAGGTAGAAGGT
CACGCTCTCGTTGCCCAGCTTGCCGTCACAATTGAAGCCGGTCTTGCTGTAGACCTGCAGCTGCTGGCTG
TAATTGCCGTACACCACGCACACTTCCACGGCAGAATCCAGTCCTTTGTGCAGGCTGGCCCGGAACTCTC
TGCTGAACAGGTTGTAGCTGTACTTGCAGCTCAGGTTCACGGCGTTGTCGTAGGCCACCAGCATAGGAGA
CTGCTTGACCAGGATCTTGTTGGCGGCCGCAGCGAACACCAGGCAGAAGATGTAGCTCAGGGCAATGATG
GTCTTCATGGTGGCGCTAGCAGGCGCGTTTTCGATAGAACCGAGGTGCAGTTGGACCTGGGAGTGGACAC
CTGTGGAGAGAAAGGCAAAGTGGATGTTATTCTATAGTGTCACCTAAATCGTATGTGTATGATACATAAG
GTTATGTATTAATTGTAGCCGCGTTCTAACGAAGCCAAGGGGGTGGGCCTATAGACTCTATAGGCGGTAC
TTACGTCACTCTTGGCACGGGGAATCCGCGTTCCAATGCACCGTTCCCGGCCGCGGAGGCTGGATCGGTC
CCGGTGTCTTCTATGGAGGTCAAAACAGCGTGGATGGCGTCTCCAGGCGATCTGACGGTTCACTAAACGA
GCTCTGCTTATATAGACCTCCCACCGTACACGCCTACCGCCCATTTGCGTCAATGGGGCGGAGTTGTTAC
GACATTTTGGAAAGTCCCGTTGATTTTGGTGCCAAAACAAACTCCCATTGACGTCAATGGGGTGGAGACT
TGGAAATCCCCGTGAGTCAAACCGCTATCCACGCCCATTGATGTACTGCCAAAACCGCATCACCATGGTA
ATAGCGATGACTAATACGTAGATGTACTGCCAAGTAGGAAAGTCCCATAAGGTCATGTACTGGGCATAAT
GCCAGGCGGGCCATTTACCGTCATTGACGTCAATAGGGGGCGTACTTGGCATATGATACACTTGATGTAC
TGCCAAGTGGGCAGTTTACCGTAAATACTCCACCCATTGACGTCAATGGAAAGTCCCTATTGGCGTTACT
ATGGGAACATACGTCATTATTGACGTCAATGGGCGGGGGTCGTTGGGCGGTCAGCCAGGCGGGCCATTTA
CCGTAAGTTATGTAACGCGGAACTCCATATATGGGCTATGAACTAATGACCCCGTAATTGATTACTATTA
ATAACTAGTCAATAATCAATGCCAACATGGCGGTCATATTGGACATGAGCCAATATAAATGTACATATTA
TGATATAGATACAACGTATGCAATGGCCAATAGCCAATATTGATTTATGCTATATAACCAATGAATAATA
TGGCTAATGGCCAATATTGAGTCAACGCCACTGTGCATGAAGCTCGTAATTGTTATCCGCTCACAATTAA
GGGCGACACAAAATTTATTCTAAATGATAATAAATACTGATAACATCTTATAGTTTGTATTATATTTTGT
ATTATCGTTGACATGTATAATTTTGATATCAAAAACTGATTTTCCCTTTATTATTTTCGAGATTTATTTT
CTTAATTCTCTTTAACAAACTAGAAATATTGTATATACAAAAAATCATAAATAATAGATGAATAGTTTAA
TTATAGGTGTTCATCAATCGAAAAAGCAACGTATCTTATTTAAAGTGCGTTGCTTTTTTCTCATTTATAA
GGTTAAATAATTCTCATATATCAAGCAAAGTGACAGGCGCCCTTAAATATTCTGACAAATGCTCTTTCCC
TAAACTCCCCCCATAAAAAAACCCGCCGAAGCGGGTTTTTACGTTATTTGCGGATTAACGATTACTCGTT
ATCAGAACCGCCCAGGGGGCCCGAGCTTAAGACTGGCCGTCGTTTTACAACACAGAAAGAGTTTGTAGAA
ACGCAAAAAGGCCATCCGTCAGGGGCCTTCTGCTTAGTTTGATGCCTGGCAGTTCCCTACTCTCGCCTTC
CGCTTCCTCGCTCACTGACTCGCTGCGCTCGGTCGTTCGGCTGCGGCGAGCGGTATCAGCTCACTCAAAG
GCGGTAATACGGTTATCCACAGAATCAGGGGATAACGCAGGAAAGAACATGTGAGCAAAAGGCCAGCAAA
AGGCCAGGAACCGTAAAAAGGCCGCGTTGCTGGCGTTTTTCCATAGGCTCCGCCCCCCTGACGAGCATCA
CAAAAATCGACGCTCAAGTCAGAGGTGGCGAAACCCGACAGGACTATAAAGATACCAGGCGTTTCCCCCT
GGAAGCTCCCTCGTGCGCTCTCCTGTTCCGACCCTGCCGCTTACCGGATACCTGTCCGCCTTTCTCCCTT
CGGGAAGCGTGGCGCTTTCTCATAGCTCACGCTGTAGGTATCTCAGTTCGGTGTAGGTCGTTCGCTCCAA
GCTGGGCTGTGTGCACGAACCCCCCGTTCAGCCCGACCGCTGCGCCTTATCCGGTAACTATCGTCTTGAG
TCCAACCCGGTAAGACACGACTTATCGCCACTGGCAGCAGCCACTGGTAACAGGATTAGCAGAGCGAGGT
ATGTAGGCGGTGCTACAGAGTTCTTGAAGTGGTGGGCTAACTACGGCTACACTAGAAGAACAGTATTTGG
TATCTGCGCTCTGCTGAAGCCAGTTACCTTCGGAAAAAGAGTTGGTAGCTCTTGATCCGGCAAACAAACC
ACCGCTGGTAGCGGTGGTTTTTTTGTTTGCAAGCAGCAGATTACGCGCAGAAAAAAAGGATCTCAAGAAG
ATCCTTTGATCTTTTCTACGGGGTCTGACGCTCAGTGGAACGACGCGCGCGTAACTCACGTTAAGGGATT
TTGGTCATGAGCAAGGGGTGTTATGAGCCATATTCAGGTATAAATGGGCTCGCGATAATGTTCAGAATTG
GTTAATTGGTTGTAACACTGACCCCTATTTGTTTATTTTTCTAAATACATTCAAATATGTATCCGCTCAT
GAGACAATAACCCTGATAAATGCTTCAATAATATTGAAAAAGGAAGAATATGAGTATTCAACATTTCCGT
GTCGCCCTTATTCCCTTTTTTGCGGCATTTTGCCTTCCTGTTTTTGCTCACCCAGAAACGCTGGTGAAAG
TAAAAGATGCTGAAGATCAGTTGGGTGCACGAGTGGGTTACATCGAACTGGATCTCAACAGCGGTAAGAT
CCTTGAGAGTTTTCGCCCCGAAGAACGTTTTCCAATGATGAGCACTTTTAAAGTTCTGCTATGTGGCGCG
GTATTATCCCGTATTGACGCCGGGCAAGAGCAACTCGGTCGCCGCATACACTATTCTCAGAATGACTTGG
TTGAGTACTCACCAGTCACAGAAAAGCATCTTACGGATGGCATGACAGTAAGAGAATTATGCAGTGCTGC
CATAACCATGAGTGATAACACTGCGGCCAACTTACTTCTGACAACGATCGGAGGACCGAAGGAGCTAACC
GCTTTTTTGCACAACATGGGGGATCATGTAACTCGCCTTGATCGTTGGGAACCGGAGCTGAATGAAGCCA
TACCAAACGACGAGCGTGACACCACGATGCCTGTAGCGATGGCAACAACGTTGCGCAAACTATTAACTGG
CGAACTACTTACTCTAGCTTCCCGGCAACAATTAATAGACTGGATGGAGGCGGATAAAGTTGCAGGACCA
CTTCTGCGCTCGGCCCTTCCGGCTGGCTGGTTTATTGCTGATAAATCCGGAGCCGGTGAGCGTGGTTCTC
GCGGTATCATCGCAGCGCTGGGGCCAGATGGTAAGCCCTCCCGTATCGTAGTTATCTACACGACGGGGAG
TCAGGCAACTATGGATGAACGAAATAGACAGATCGCTGAGATAGGTGCCTCACTGATTAAGCATTGGTAA
TGACCATGATTACGCCAAGCTCTAGCTAGAGGTCGACGGTATACAGACATGATAAGATACATTGATGAGT
TTGGACAAACCACAACTAGAATGCAGTGAAAAAAATGCTTTATTTGTGAAATTTGTGATGCTATTGCTTT
ATTTGTAACCATTATAAGCTGCAATAAACAAGTTGGGGTGGGCGAAGAACTCCAGCATGAGATCCCCGCG
CTGGAGGATCATCCAGCCGGCGTCCCGGAAAACGATTCCGAAGCCCAACCTTTCATAGAAGGCGGCGGTG
GAATCGAAATCTCGTAGCACGTGTCAGGCACCGGGCTTGCGGGTCATGCACCAGGTGCGCGGTCCTTCGG
GCACCTCGACGTCGGCGGTGACGGTGAAGCCGAGCCGCTCGTAGAAGGGGAGGTTGCGGGGCGCGGATGT
CTCCAGGAAGGCGGGCACCCCGGCGCGCTCGGCCGCCTCCACTCCGGGGAGCACGACGGCGCTGCCCAGA
CCCTTGCCCTGGTGGTCGGGCGAGACGCCGACGGTGGCCAGGAACCACGCGGGCTCCTTGGGCCGGTGCG
GCGCCAGGAGGCCTTCCATCTGTTGCTGCGCGGCCAGCCGGGAACCGCTCAACTCGGCCATGCGCGGGCC
GATCTCGGCGAACACCGCCCCCGCTTCGACGCTCTCCGGCGTGGTCCAGACCGCCACCGCGGCGCCGTCG
TCCGCGACCCACACCTTGCCGATGTCGAGCCCGACGCGCGTGAGGAAGAGTTCTTGCAGCTCGGTGACCC
GCTCGATGTGGCGGTCCGGATCGACGGTGTGGCGCGTGGCGGGGTAGTCGGCGAACGCGGCGGCGAGGGT
GCGTACGGCCCTGGGGACGTCGTCGCGGGTGGCGAGGCGCACCGTGGGCTTGTACTCGGTCATGGTTTAG
TTCCTCACCTTGTCGTATTATACTATGCCGATATACTATGCCGATGATTAATTGTCAACACGTGCTGATC
AGATCCGAAAATGGATATACAAGCTCCCGGGAGCTTTTTGCAAAAGCCTAGGCCTCCAAAAAAGCCTCCT
CACTACTTCTGGAATAGCTCAGAGGCAGAGGCGGCCTCGGCCTCTGCATAAATAAAAAAAATTAGTCA
Features (pLannotate 1.2.2; 21 found; start..end, strand, type, name):
    242..350     -  rep_origin     f1 ori (fragment): f1 bacteriophage origin of replication; arrow indicates direction of (+) strand synthesis
    351..462     -  polyA_signal   bGH poly(A) signal: bovine growth hormone polyadenylation signal
    677..1354    -  CDS            IGHG1 (fragment): IGHG1_HUMAN - Experimental evidence at protein level: Swiss-Prot protein existence level 1. Constant region of immunoglobulin heavy chains. Immunoglobulins, also known as antibodies, are membrane-bound or secreted glycoproteins produced by B lymphocytes. In the recognition phase of humoral immunity, the membrane-bound immunoglobulins serve as receptors which, upon binding of a specific antigen, trigger the clonal expansion and differentiation of B lymphocytes into immunoglobulins- secreting plasma cells. Secreted immunoglobulins mediate the effector phase of humoral immunity, which results in
   1370..1771    -  CDS            CD28 (fragment): CD28_HUMAN - Experimental evidence at protein level: Swiss-Prot protein existence level 1. Involved in T-cell activation, the induction of cell proliferation and cytokine production and promotion of T-cell survival. Enhances the production of IL4 and IL10 in T-cells in conjunction with TCR/CD3 ligation and CD40L costimulation (PubMed:8617933). Isoform 3 enhances CD40L-mediated activation of NF-kappa-B and kinases MAPK8 and PAK2 in T-cells (PubMed:15067037). From Homo sapiens (Human).
   1880..1917    -  CDS            IgH signal sequence (fragment): signal sequence from the mouse immunoglobulin heavy chain variable region
   1921..1939    -  promoter       SP6 promoter: promoter for bacteriophage SP6 RNA polymerase
   1991..2034    -  intron         CMV intron (fragment): modified intron A from human cytomegalovirus
   2170..2373    -  promoter       CMV promoter: human cytomegalovirus (CMV) immediate early promoter
   2374..2677    -  enhancer       CMV enhancer: human cytomegalovirus immediate early enhancer
   2920..2936    -  protein_bind   lac operator: The lac repressor binds to the lac operator to inhibit transcription in E. coli. This inhibition can be relieved by adding lactose or isopropyl-β-D-thiogalactopyranoside (IPTG). lac repressor encoded by lacI
   3392..3411    +  CDS            lacZα (fragment): LacZα fragment of β-galactosidase; lacZ fragment
   3436..3453    -  terminator     rrnB T2 terminator (fragment): transcription terminator T2 from the E. coli rrnB gene
   3678..4266    -  rep_origin     ori: high-copy-number ColE1/pMB1/pBR322/pUC origin of replication
   4377..4401    +  CDS            KanR (fragment): aminoglycoside phosphotransferase; aph(3')-Ia; confers resistance to kanamycin
   4431..4527    +  promoter       AmpR promoter (fragment): bla
   4530..5390    +  CDS            AmpR: β-lactamase; bla; confers resistance to ampicillin, carbenicillin, and related antibiotics
   5443..5564    -  polyA_signal   SV40 poly(A) signal: SV40 polyadenylation signal
   5559..5684    -  CDS            ble (fragment): BLE_KLEPN - Experimental evidence at protein level: Swiss-Prot protein existence level 1. Binding protein with a strong affinity to the bleomycin family of antibiotics. Binds to CL990; an antimitotic-antibiotic compound. From Klebsiella pneumoniae.
   5694..6293    -  CDS            PuroR (fragment): puromycin N-acetyltransferase; pac from Streptomyces; confers resistance to puromycin
   6312..6359    -  promoter       EM7 promoter: synthetic bacterial promoter&nbsp
   6407..228     -  promoter       SV40 promoter (across the origin): SV40 enhancer and early promoter
