[The description below was written by a language model from this plasmid's Addgene catalogue record and pLannotate feature annotations shown in this document.]
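Description:
pD649-HAsp-CD28-Fc(DAPA)-AviTag-6xHis is a mammalian expression plasmid built on the pD649 backbone for producing a secreted, Fc-fused form of the human CD28 extracellular domain. It is propagated in E. coli as a high-copy plasmid through a ColE1/pUC-type origin and selected with ampicillin via the β-lactamase gene. The sequenced record is about 6.5 kb, consistent with the stated backbone plus a 402 bp insert. The annotation also detects short remnants of other elements (f1 ori, lacZα, KanR, an rrnB terminator), which appear to be backbone leftovers rather than functional parts.

Expression is driven by the CMV immediate-early enhancer and promoter, followed by a fragment of CMV intron A and an SP6 promoter that could support in vitro transcription. The plasmid name indicates an HA-type signal peptide, although the annotation tool labels a short leader fragment in this region as an immunoglobulin heavy chain signal sequence. This leader directs the product into the secretory pathway. The CD28 ectodomain sits between two retained restriction sites and is fused in frame to a human IgG1 Fc region, ending at a bGH polyadenylation signal. The Fc carries the D265A and P329A (DAPA) substitutions, which are generally used to reduce effector functions. The catalogue lists a C-terminal AviTag, for site-specific biotinylation by BirA, and a 6xHis tag for metal-affinity purification; neither is separately annotated in the feature table. An SV40 promoter/EM7 cassette with a puromycin resistance gene fragment, a short ble fragment and an SV40 poly(A) signal suggests possible selection in mammalian cells, although the record does not state this. The plasmid belongs to a collection made for screening interactions among human IgSF cell-surface proteins, and the depositor notes that some members may carry a transposase insertion upstream of the CMV promoter.
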