Addgene plasmid #156525: pD649-HAsp-CD28-Fc(DAPA)-AviTag-6xHis
Purpose: Mammalian expression of cell-surface protein extracellular domain fused to Fc(DAPA)-Avi-6xHis. Protein is secreted from cells.
Depositing lab: Chris Garcia. Depositing organization: Stanford University. Publication: A Human IgSF Cell-Surface Interactome Reveals a Complex Network of Protein-Protein Interactions. Wojtowicz WM, Vielmetter J, Fernandes RA, Siepe DH, Eastman CL, Chisholm GB, Cox S, Klock H, Anderson PW, Rue SM, Miller JJ, Glaser SM, Bragstad ML, Vance J, Lam AW, Lesley SA, Zinn K, Garcia KC. Cell. 2020 Aug 20;182(4):1027-1043.e17. doi: 10.1016/j.cell.2020.07.025. PubMed 32822567.
Backbone
  Vector backbone: pD649
  Backbone size w/o insert (bp): 6106
  Vector type: Mammalian Expression
Growth in bacteria
  Bacterial resistance: Ampicillin, 100 μg/mL
  Growth temperature: 37°C
  Growth strain: DH5alpha
  Copy number: High Copy
Gene/Insert
  Gene/Insert name: CD28
  Species: H. sapiens (human)
  Insert size (bp): 402
  Mutation: Fc region of human IgG contains D265A and P329A mutations (DAPA)
  Entrez Gene: CD28 (a.k.a. Tp44)
  Promoter: CMV/SP6
  Tag / fusion protein: Fc(DAPA)-AviTag-6xHis (C terminal on backbone)
  Cloning method: Restriction Enzyme; 5′ cloning site GCGGCCGC (not destroyed); 3′ cloning site GGCGCGCC (not destroyed)
  Sequencing primers: 5′ ATTTAGGTGACACTATAG; 3′ CACGTACCAGTTGAACTTCACC
Resource information
  A portion of this plasmid was derived from a plasmid made by: synthesis by ThermoFisher
Terms and licenses: Academic/Nonprofit Terms; Industry Terms: Not Available to Industry
Depositor comments: Some plasmids in this collection may have an IS4-like element ISVsa5 family transposase upstream of the CMV promoter.
How to cite: pD649-HAsp-CD28-Fc(DAPA)-AviTag-6xHis was a gift from Chris Garcia (Addgene plasmid # 156525 ; http://n2t.net/addgene:156525 ; RRID:Addgene_156525)
