>Addgene plasmid #156525 | pD649-HAsp-CD28-Fc(DAPA)-AviTag-6xHis | depositor partial sequence | sequence record 302160 | insert (extracellular domain)
AACAAGATCCTGGTCAAGCAGTCTCCTATGCTGGTGGCCTACGACAACGCCGTGAACCTGAGCTGCAAGT
ACAGCTACAACCTGTTCAGCAGAGAGTTCCGGGCCAGCCTGCACAAAGGACTGGATTCTGCCGTGGAAGT
GTGCGTGGTGTACGGCAATTACAGCCAGCAGCTGCAGGTCTACAGCAAGACCGGCTTCAATTGTGACGGC
AAGCTGGGCAACGAGAGCGTGACCTTCTACCTGCAAAACCTGTACGTGAACCAGACCGATATCTACTTCT
GCAAGATCGAAGTGATGTACCCTCCTCCTTACCTGGACAACGAGAAGTCCAACGGCACCATCATCCACGT
GAAGGGCAAGCACCTGTGTCCTTCTCCACTGTTCCCTGGACCTAGCAAGCCT
